Addgene plasmid #30380: pHR-SIN-PTEN-K289E
Depositing lab: Todd Waldman. Depositing organization: Georgetown University. Publication: Mechanistic Analysis of a DNA Damage-Induced, PTEN-Dependent Size Checkpoint in Human Cells. Kim JS, Xu X, Li H, Solomon D, Lane WS, Jin T, Waldman T. Mol Cell Biol. 2011 Jul . 31(13):2756-71. 10.1128/MCB.01323-10 PubMed 21536651.
Backbone
  Vector backbone: pHR-SIN
  Backbone size w/o insert (bp): 9000
  Vector type: Mammalian Expression
Growth in bacteria
  Bacterial resistance: Ampicillin, 100 μg/mL
  Growth temperature: 37°C
  Growth strain: DH5alpha
  Copy number: High Copy
Gene/Insert
  Gene/Insert name: PTEN-K289E
  Species: H. sapiens (human)
  Insert size (bp): 1209
  Mutation: K289E
  GenBank ID: U93051
  Entrez Gene: PTEN (a.k.a. 10q23del, BZS, CWS1, DEC, GLM2, MHAM, MMAC1, PTEN1, PTENbeta, PTENgama, TEP1)
  Cloning method: Restriction Enzyme; 5′ cloning site BamH I (not destroyed); 3′ cloning site Not I (not destroyed)
  Sequencing primers: 5′ CCAAGGACCTGAAATGACCC
Terms and licenses: Academic/Nonprofit Terms; Industry Terms: Not Available to Industry
How to cite: pHR-SIN-PTEN-K289E was a gift from Todd Waldman (Addgene plasmid # 30380 ; http://n2t.net/addgene:30380 ; RRID:Addgene_30380)
