[The description below was written by a language model from this plasmid's Addgene catalogue record.]
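Description:
pHR-SIN-PTEN-K289E is a mammalian expression plasmid built on the pHR-SIN backbone (about 9 kb without insert). The catalogue lists the vector type only as mammalian expression. The backbone name suggests the pHR family of self-inactivating (SIN) HIV-1-derived lentiviral transfer vectors, in which a deletion in the 3′ LTR silences LTR promoter activity after integration. No feature table is provided, however, so the LTRs, packaging signal and other viral elements cannot be confirmed from the record. The plasmid is propagated in E. coli as a high-copy construct under ampicillin selection. The record does not state the origin of replication, the promoter driving the insert, or any mammalian selection marker or reporter.

The payload is a roughly 1.2 kb human PTEN coding sequence carrying the K289E point mutation, cloned by restriction digestion between BamHI (5′) and NotI (3′) sites, both of which remain intact so the insert can be excised or swapped. No epitope tags or fusion partners are recorded. PTEN is a tumour suppressor phosphatase that antagonises PI3K signalling. The record does not describe the functional consequence of the K289E substitution.

The associated publication is a mechanistic analysis of a DNA damage-induced, PTEN-dependent cell size checkpoint in human cells. This suggests the construct was used to express this PTEN variant in human cells, probably alongside wild-type or other mutant versions, to test which properties of PTEN are needed for that checkpoint.
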