>Addgene plasmid #30380 | pHR-SIN-PTEN-K289E | addgene partial sequence | sequence record 35481 | 30380 with WPRE-R
AATTTTGTAATCCAGAGGTTGATTATCGATAAGCTTGATATCAAGCTTGCATGCCTGCAGGTCGACTCTA
GAGTCGCGGCCGCCAGTGTGATGGATATCTGCAGAATTCGCCCTTTCAGACTTTTGTAATTTGTGTATGC
TGATCTTCATCAAAAGGTTCATTCTCTGGATCAGAGTCAGTGGTGTCAGAATATCTATAATGATCAGGTT
CATTGTCACTAACATCTGGTGTTACAGAAGTTGAACTGCTAGCCTCTGGATTTGACGGCTCCTCTACTGT
TTTTGTGAAGTACAGCTTCACCTTAAAATTTGGAGAAAAGTATCGGTTGGCTTTGTCTTTATTTGCTTTG
TCAAGATCATTTTTTGTTAAAGTAAGTACTAGATATTCCTTGTCATTATCTGCACGCTCTATACTGCAAA
TGCTATCGATTTCTTGATCACATAGACTTCCATTTTCTACTTCTTCTGATGTTTCCTCTGGTCCTGGTAT
GAAGAATGTATTTACCCAAAAGTGAAACATTTTGTCCTTTTTTAGCATCTTGTTCTGTTTGTGGAAGAAC
TCTACTTTGATATCACCACACACAGGTAACGGCTGAGGGAACTCAAAGTACATGAACTTGTCTTCCCGTC
GTGTGGGTCCTGAATTGGAGGAATATATCTTCACCTTTAGCTGGCAGACCACAAACTGAGGATTGCAAGT
TCCGCCACTGAACATTGGAATAG
